Addgene plasmid #233170: pMXs-uORFwx1-Isl1-P2A-mRuby2
Purpose: Retroviral expression of Isl1 with mRuby2 fluorescent reporter with upstream open reading frame
Depositing lab: Kate Galloway. Depositing organization: Massachusetts Institute of Technology. Publication: Proliferation history and transcription factor levels drive direct conversion to motor neurons. Wang NB, Lende-Dorn BA, Beitz AM, Han P, Adewumi HO, O'Shea TM, Galloway KE. Cell Syst. 2025 Apr 16;16(4):101205. doi: 10.1016/j.cels.2025.101205. Epub 2025 Mar 13. PubMed 40086434.
Backbone
  Vector backbone: pMXs-gw
  Vector type: Mammalian Expression, Retroviral
Growth in bacteria
  Bacterial resistance: Ampicillin, 100 μg/mL
  Growth temperature: 30°C
  Growth strain: NEB Stable
  Copy number: High Copy
Gene/Insert
  Gene/Insert name: Isl1-P2A-mRuby2
  Species: M. musculus (mouse), Synthetic
  Entrez Gene: Isl1
  Cloning method: Gateway Cloning
Terms and licenses: Academic/Nonprofit Terms; Industry Terms: Not Available to Industry
Depositor comments: Please visit https://doi.org/10.1101/2023.11.26.568736 for bioRxiv preprint.
How to cite: pMXs-uORFwx1-Isl1-P2A-mRuby2 was a gift from Kate Galloway (Addgene plasmid # 233170 ; http://n2t.net/addgene:233170 ; RRID:Addgene_233170)
