[The description below was written by a language model from this plasmid's Addgene catalogue record and pLannotate feature annotations shown in this document.]
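Description:
pMXs-uORFwx1-Isl1-P2A-mRuby2 is a Moloney murine leukemia virus-based retroviral vector for mammalian expression, built on the Gateway-adapted pMXs-gw backbone. It is propagated in E. coli through a high-copy ColE1/pUC-type origin and selected with ampicillin via the β-lactamase gene and its native promoter. The viral portion comprises a 5' MMLV LTR, the MMLV packaging signal (with an adjacent fragment annotated as MESV Ψ), a truncated gag segment lacking its start codon, and a pol region containing the splice acceptor. A 3' LTR closes the transcription unit. No separate internal promoter is annotated, so expression in transduced cells is presumably driven from the 5' LTR, as is usual for pMXs vectors. The Ψ and extended gag sequences allow the genomic RNA to be packaged when gag, pol and env are supplied in trans by packaging cells.

The payload lies between attB1 and attB2 sites left by Gateway recombination. It encodes the LIM-homeodomain transcription factor Isl1, recorded as mouse (the automated annotation matches it to the human orthologue), followed by mRuby2, a red fluorescent protein. A P2A self-cleaving peptide, named in the record but not separately annotated, links them so that both proteins come from one transcript and red fluorescence reports Isl1 expression. The upstream open reading frame indicated by the name is also not annotated; it presumably sits in the short interval between attB1 and the Isl1 start. Such uORFs generally reduce translation of the downstream coding sequence, which would provide a way to tune Isl1 dosage. A WPRE downstream of attB2 enhances transcript stability and expression. The associated work concerns how transcription factor levels affect direct conversion of cells to motor neurons, a fate Isl1 helps specify.
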