Features (pLannotate 1.2.2; 17 found; start..end, strand, type, name):
    198..216     -  misc_feature   MCS (fragment): pBluescript multiple cloning site
    222..246     +  protein_bind   attB1: mutant version of attB; recombination site for the Gateway® BP reaction BP Clonase™
    317..1363    +  CDS            ISL1: ISL1_HUMAN - Experimental evidence at protein level: Swiss-Prot protein existence level 1. DNA-binding transcriptional activator. Recognizes and binds to the consensus octamer binding site 5'-ATAATTAA-3' in promoter of target genes. Plays a fundamental role in the gene regulatory network essential for retinal ganglion cell (RGC) differentiation. Cooperates with the transcription factor POU4F2 to achieve maximal levels of expression of RGC target genes and RGC fate specification in the developing retina. Involved in the specification of motor neurons in cooperation with LHX3 and LDB1. Binds to
   1430..2140    +  CDS            mRuby2: mRuby2 is a basic (constitutively fluorescent) red fluorescent protein published in 2012, derived from Entacmaea quadricolor. It has moderate acid sensitivity.
   2157..2181    -  protein_bind   attB2: mutant version of attB; recombination site for the Gateway® BP reaction BP Clonase™
   2198..2786    +  misc_feature   WPRE: woodchuck hepatitis virus posttranscriptional regulatory element
   2844..2965    +  LTR            3' LTR (ΔU3) (fragment): self-inactivating 3' long terminal repeat (LTR) from Moloney murine leukemia virus
   2966..3435    +  LTR            LTR: long terminal repeat from Moloney murine leukemia virus
   3501..3553    -  CDS            lacI (fragment): lac repressor; lacI; The lac repressor binds to the lac operator to inhibit transcription in E. coli. This inhibition can be relieved by adding lactose or isopropyl-β-D-thiogalactopyranoside (IPTG).
   3736..4324    -  rep_origin     ori: high-copy-number ColE1/pMB1/pBR322/pUC origin of replication
   4488..5348    -  CDS            AmpR: β-lactamase; bla; confers resistance to ampicillin, carbenicillin, and related antibiotics
   5349..5453    -  promoter       AmpR promoter: bla
   5483..6076    +  LTR            LTR: long terminal repeat from Moloney murine leukemia virus
   6139..6338    +  misc_feature   MMLV Ψ: packaging signal of Moloney murine leukemia virus (MMLV)
   6390..6478    +  misc_feature   MESV Ψ (fragment): packaging signal of murine embryonic stem cell virus
   6555..6971    +  CDS            gag (truncated): truncated Moloney murine leukemia virus (MMLV) gag gene lacking the start codon
   6981..179     +  misc_feature   pol region (across the origin): Moloney murine leukemia virus (MMLV) pol region containing the splice acceptor site
>Addgene plasmid #233170 | pMXs-uORFwx1-Isl1-P2A-mRuby2 | addgene full sequence | sequence record 462992 | Addgene NGS Result
TCGGCGACACAGTGTGGGTCCGCCGACACCAGACTAAGAACCTAGAACCTCGCTGGAAAGGACCTTACAC
AGTCCTGCTGACCACCCCCACCGCCCTCAAAGTAGACGGCATCGCAGCTTGGATACACGCCGCCCACGTG
AAGGCTGCCGACCCCGGGGGTGGACCATCCTCTAGACTGCCGGATCTAGCTAGTTAATCGACGGTATCGA
TAAGCTATCAAACAAGTTTGTACAAAAAAGCAGGCTCCACCATGGGAACCAATTCAGTCGAGTCGACTGG
ATCCCGAATGGGTTGAGATCCGGTACTACTGCCACCATGGGAGACATGGGCGATCCACCAAAAAAAAAAC
GTCTGATTTCCCTGTGTGTTGGTTGCGGCAATCAAATTCACGACCAGTATATTCTGAGGGTTTCTCCGGA
TTTGGAGTGGCATGCAGCATGTTTGAAATGTGCGGAGTGTAATCAGTATTTGGACGAAAGCTGTACGTGC
TTTGTTAGGGATGGGAAAACCTACTGTAAAAGAGATTATATCAGGTTGTACGGGATCAAATGCGCCAAGT
GCAGCATAGGCTTCAGCAAGAACGACTTCGTGATGCGCGCCCGCTCTAAGGTGTACCACATCGAGTGTTT
CCGCTGTGTAGCCTGCAGCCGACAGCTCATCCCGGGAGACGAATTCGCCCTGCGGGAGGATGGGCTTTTC
TGCCGTGCAGACCACGATGTGGTGGAGAGAGCCAGCCTGGGAGCTGGAGATCCTCTCAGTCCCTTGCATC
CAGCGCGGCCTCTGCAAATGGCAGCCGAACCCATCTCGGCTAGGCAGCCAGCTCTGCGGCCGCACGTCCA
CAAGCAGCCGGAGAAGACCACCCGAGTGCGGACTGTGCTCAACGAGAAGCAGCTGCACACCTTGCGGACC
TGCTATGCCGCCAACCCTCGGCCAGATGCGCTCATGAAGGAGCAACTAGTGGAGATGACGGGCCTCAGTC
CCAGAGTCATCCGAGTGTGGTTTCAAAACAAGCGGTGCAAGGACAAGAAACGCAGCATCATGATGAAGCA
GCTCCAGCAGCAGCAACCCAACGACAAAACTAATATCCAGGGGATGACAGGAACTCCCATGGTGGCTGCT
AGTCCGGAGAGACATGATGGTGGTTTACAGGCTAACCCAGTAGAGGTGCAAAGTTACCAGCCGCCCTGGA
AAGTACTGAGTGACTTCGCCTTGCAAAGCGACATAGATCAGCCTGCTTTTCAGCAACTGGTCAATTTTTC
AGAAGGAGGACCAGGCTCTAATTCTACTGGCAGTGAAGTAGCATCGATGTCCTCGCAGCTCCCAGATACA
CCCAACAGCATGGTAGCCAGTCCTATTGAGGCAGGAAGCGGAGCTACTAACTTCAGCCTGCTGAAGCAGG
CTGGAGACGTGGAGGAGAACCCTGGACCTATGGTGTCTAAGGGCGAAGAGCTGATCAAGGAAAATATGCG
TATGAAGGTGGTCATGGAAGGTTCGGTCAACGGCCACCAATTCAAATGCACAGGTGAAGGAGAAGGCAAT
CCGTACATGGGAACTCAAACCATGAGGATCAAAGTCATCGAGGGAGGACCCCTGCCATTTGCCTTTGACA
TTCTTGCCACGTCGTTCATGTATGGCAGCCGTACTTTTATCAAGTACCCGAAAGGCATTCCTGATTTCTT
TAAACAGTCCTTTCCTGAGGGTTTTACTTGGGAAAGAGTTACGAGATACGAAGATGGTGGAGTCGTCACC
GTCATGCAGGACACCAGCCTTGAGGATGGCTGTCTCGTTTACCACGTCCAAGTCAGAGGGGTAAACTTTC
CCTCCAATGGTCCCGTGATGCAGAAGAAGACCAAGGGTTGGGAGCCTAATACAGAGATGATGTATCCAGC
AGATGGTGGTCTGAGGGGATACACTCATATGGCACTGAAAGTTGATGGTGGTGGCCATCTGTCTTGCTCT
TTCGTAACAACTTACAGGTCAAAAAAGACCGTCGGGAACATCAAGATGCCCGGTATCCATGCCGTTGATC
ACCGCCTGGAAAGGTTAGAGGAAAGTGACAATGAAATGTTCGTAGTACAACGCGAACACGCAGTTGCCAA
GTTCGCCGGGCTTGGTGGTGGGATGGACGAGCTGTACAAGTAACGCTGATATCTAGACCCAGCTTTCTTG
TACAAAGTGGTTCGATAGCTTATCGATAATCAACCTCTGGATTACAAAATTTGTGAAAGATTGACTGGTA
TTCTTAACTATGTTGCTCCTTTTACGCTATGTGGATACGCTGCTTTAATGCCTTTGTATCATGCTATTGC
TTCCCGTATGGCTTTCATTTTCTCCTCCTTGTATAAATCCTGGTTGCTGTCTCTTTATGAGGAGTTGTGG
CCCGTTGTCAGGCAACGTGGCGTGGTGTGCACTGTGTTTGCTGACGCAACCCCCACTGGTTGGGGCATTG
CCACCACCTGTCAGCTCCTTTCCGGGACTTTCGCTTTCCCCCTCCCTATTGCCACGGCGGAACTCATCGC
CGCCTGCCTTGCCCGCTGCTGGACAGGGGCTCGGCTGTTGGGCACTGACAATTCCGTGGTGTTGTCGGGG
AAATCATCGTCCTTTCCTTGGCTGCTCGCCTGTGTTGCCACCTGGATTCTGCGCGGGACGTCCTTCTGCT
ACGTCCCTTCGGCCCTCAATCCAGCGGACCTTCCTTCCCGCGGCCTGCTGCCGGCTCTGCGGCCTCTTCC
GCGTCTTCGCCTTCGCCCTCAGACGAGTCGGATCTCCCTTTGGGCCGCCTCCCCGCATCGATACCGTCGA
CGATAAAATAAAAGATTTTATTTAGTCTCCAGAAAAAGGGGGGAATGAAAGACCCCACCTGTAGGTTTGG
CAAGCTAGCTTAAGTAACGCCATTTTGCAAGGCATGGAAAAATACATAACTGAGAATAGAGAAGTTCAGA
TCAAGGTCAGGAACAGATGGAACAGCTGAATATGGGCCAAACAGGATATCTGTGGTAAGCAGTTCCTGCC
CCGGCTCAGGGCCAAGAACAGATGGAACAGCTGAATATGGGCCAAACAGGATATCTGTGGTAAGCAGTTC
CTGCCCCGGCTCAGGGCCAAGAACAGATGGTCCCCAGATGCGGTCCAGCCCTCAGCAGTTTCTAGAGAAC
CATCAGATGTTTCCAGGGTGCCCCAAGGACCTGAAATGACCCTGTGCCTTATTTGAACTAACCAATCAGT
TCGCTTCTCGCTTCTGTTCGCGCGCTTCTGCTCCCCGAGCTCAATAAAAGAGCCCACAACCCCTCACTCG
GGGCGCCAGTCCTCCGATTGACTGAGTCGCCCGGGTACCCGTGTATCCAATAAACCCTCTTGCAGTTGCA
TCCGACTTGTGGTCTCGCTGTTCCTTGGGAGGGTCTCCTCTGAGTGATTGACTACCCGTCAGCGGGGGTC
TTTCACATGCAGCATGTATCAAAATTAATTTGGTTTTTTTTCTTAAGTATTTACATTAAATGGCCATAGT
TGCATTAATGAATCGGCCAACGCGCGGGGAGAGGCGGTTTGCGTATTGGGCGCTCTTCCGCTTCCTCGCT
CACTGACTCGCTGCGCTCGGTCGTTCGGCTGCGGCGAGCGGTATCAGCTCACTCAAAGGCGGTAATACGG
TTATCCACAGAATCAGGGGATAACGCAGGAAAGAACATGTGAGCAAAAGGCCAGCAAAAGGCCAGGAACC
GTAAAAAGGCCGCGTTGCTGGCGTTTTTCCATAGGCTCCGCCCCCCTGACGAGCATCACAAAAATCGACG
CTCAAGTCAGAGGTGGCGAAACCCGACAGGACTATAAAGATACCAGGCGTTTCCCCCTGGAAGCTCCCTC
GTGCGCTCTCCTGTTCCGACCCTGCCGCTTACCGGATACCTGTCCGCCTTTCTCCCTTCGGGAAGCGTGG
CGCTTTCTCATAGCTCACGCTGTAGGTATCTCAGTTCGGTGTAGGTCGTTCGCTCCAAGCTGGGCTGTGT
GCACGAACCCCCCGTTCAGCCCGACCGCTGCGCCTTATCCGGTAACTATCGTCTTGAGTCCAACCCGGTA
AGACACGACTTATCGCCACTGGCAGCAGCCACTGGTAACAGGATTAGCAGAGCGAGGTATGTAGGCGGTG
CTACAGAGTTCTTGAAGTGGTGGCCTAACTACGGCTACACTAGAAGAACAGTATTTGGTATCTGCGCTCT
GCTGAAGCCAGTTACCTTCGGAAAAAGAGTTGGTAGCTCTTGATCCGGCAAACAAACCACCGCTGGTAGC
GGTGGTTTTTTTGTTTGCAAGCAGCAGATTACGCGCAGAAAAAAAGGATCTCAAGAAGATCCTTTGATCT
TTTCTACGGGGTCTGACGCTCAGTGGAACGAAAACTCACGTTAAGGGATTTTGGTCATGAGATTATCAAA
AAGGATCTTCACCTAGATCCTTTTGCGGCCGGCCGCAAATCAATCTAAAGTATATATGAGTAAACTTGGT
CTGACAGTTACCAATGCTTAATCAGTGAGGCACCTATCTCAGCGATCTGTCTATTTCGTTCATCCATAGT
TGCCTGACTCCCCGTCGTGTAGATAACTACGATACGGGAGGGCTTACCATCTGGCCCCAGTGCTGCAATG
ATACCGCGAGACCCACGCTCACCGGCTCCAGATTTATCAGCAATAAACCAGCCAGCCGGAAGGGCCGAGC
GCAGAAGTGGTCCTGCAACTTTATCCGCCTCCATCCAGTCTATTAATTGTTGCCGGGAAGCTAGAGTAAG
TAGTTCGCCAGTTAATAGTTTGCGCAACGTTGTTGCCATTGCTACAGGCATCGTGGTGTCACGCTCGTCG
TTTGGTATGGCTTCATTCAGCTCCGGTTCCCAACGATCAAGGCGAGTTACATGATCCCCCATGTTGTGCA
AAAAAGCGGTTAGCTCCTTCGGTCCTCCGATCGTTGTCAGAAGTAAGTTGGCCGCAGTGTTATCACTCAT
GGTTATGGCAGCACTGCATAATTCTCTTACTGTCATGCCATCCGTAAGATGCTTTTCTGTGACTGGTGAG
TACTCAACCAAGTCATTCTGAGAATAGTGTATGCGGCGACCGAGTTGCTCTTGCCCGGCGTCAATACGGG
ATAATACCGCGCCACATAGCAGAACTTTAAAAGTGCTCATCATTGGAAAACGTTCTTCGGGGCGAAAACT
CTCAAGGATCTTACCGCTGTTGAGATCCAGTTCGATGTAACCCACTCGTGCACCCAACTGATCTTCAGCA
TCTTTTACTTTCACCAGCGTTTCTGGGTGAGCAAAAACAGGAAGGCAAAATGCCGCAAAAAAGGGAATAA
GGGCGACACGGAAATGTTGAATACTCATACTCTTCCTTTTTCAATATTATTGAAGCATTTATCAGGGTTA
TTGTCTCATGAGCGGATACATATTTGAATGTATTTAGAAAAATAAACAAATAGGGGTTCCGCGCACATTT
CCCCGAAAAGTGCCACCTGCATAATGAAAGACCCCACCTGTAGGTTTGGCAAGCTAGCTTAAGTAACGCC
ATTTTGCAAGGCATGGAAAAATACATAACTGAGAATAGAAAAGTTCAGATCAAGGTCAGGAACAGATGGA
ACAGCTGAATATGGGCCAAACAGGATATCTGTGGTAAGCAGTTCCTGCCCCGGCTCAGGGCCAAGAACAG
ATGGAACAGCTGAATATGGGCCAAACAGGATATCTGTGGTAAGCAGTTCCTGCCCCGGCTCAGGGCCAAG
AACAGATGGTCCCCAGATGCGGTCCAGCCCTCAGCAGTTTCTAGAGAACCATCAGATGTTTCCAGGGTGC
CCCAAGGACCTGAAATGACCCTGTGCCTTATTTGAACTAACCAATCAGTTCGCTTCTCGCTTCTGTTCGC
GCGCTTCTGCTCCCCGAGCTCAATAAAAGAGCCCACAACCCCTCACTCGGCGCGCCAGTCCTCCGATTGA
CTGAGTCGCCCGGGTACCCGTGTATCCAATAAACCCTCTTGCAGTTGCATCCGACTTGTGGTCTCGCTGT
TCCTTGGGAGGGTCTCCTCTGAGTGATTGACTACCCGTCAGCGGGGGTCTTTCATTTGGGGGCTCGTCCG
GGATCGGGAGACCCCTGCCCAGGGACCACCGACCCACCACCGGGAGGTAAGCTGGCCAGCAACTTATCTG
TGTCTGTCCGATTGTCTAGTGTCTATGACTGATTTTATGCGCCTGCGTCGGTACTAGTTAGCTAACTAGC
TCTGTATCTGGCGGACCCGTGGTGGAACTGACGAGTTCGGAACACCCGGCCGCAACCCTGGGAGACGTCC
CAGGGACTTCGGGGGCCGTTTTTGTGGCCCGACCTGAGTCCAAAAATCCCGATCGTTTTGGACTCTTTGG
TGCACCCCCCTAATAGGAGGGATATGTGGTTCTGGTAGGAGACGAGAACCTAAAACAGTTCCCGCCTCCG
TCTGAATTTTTGCTTTCGGTTTGGGACCGAAGCCGCGCCGCGCGTCTTGTCTGCTGCAGCATCGTTCTGT
GTTGTCTCTGTCTGACTGTGTTTCTGTATTTGTCTGAAAATTAGGGCCAGACTGTTACCACTCCCTTAAG
TTTGACCTTAGGTCACTGGAAAGATGTCGAGCGGATCGCTCACAACCAGTCGGTAGATGTCAAGAAGAGA
CGTTGGGTTACCTTCTGCTCTGCAGAATGGCCAACCTTTAACGTCGGATGGCCGCGAGACGGCACCTTTA
ACCGAGACCTCATCACCCAGGTTAAGATCAAGGTCTTTTCACCTGGCCCGCATGGACACCCAGACCAGGT
CCCCTACATCGTGACCTGGGAAGCCTTGGCTTTTGACCCCCCTCCCTGGGTCAAGCCCTTTGTACACCCT
AAGCCTCCGCCTCCTCTTCCTCCATCCGCCCCGTCTCTCCCCCTTGAACCTCCTCGTTCGACCCCGCCTC
GATCCTCCCTTTATCCAGCCCTCACTCCTTCTCTAGGCGCCCCCATATGGCCATATGAGATCTTATATGG
GGCACCCCCGCCCCTTGTAAACTTCCCTGACCCTGACATGACAAGAGTTACTAACAGCCCCTCTCTCCAA
GCTCACTTACAGGCTCTCTACTTAGTCCAGCACGAAGTCTGGAGACCTCTGGCGGCAGCCTACCAAGAAC
AACTGGACCGACCGGTGGTACCTCACCCTTACCGAG
