>Addgene plasmid #233170 | pMXs-uORFwx1-Isl1-P2A-mRuby2 | depositor partial sequence | sequence record 458708 | Isl1
ATGGGAGACATGGGCGATCCACCAAAAAAAAAACGTCTGATTTCCCTGTGTGTTGGTTGCGGCAATCAAA
TTCACGACCAGTATATTCTGAGGGTTTCTCCGGATTTGGAGTGGCATGCAGCATGTTTGAAATGTGCGGA
GTGTAATCAGTATTTGGACGAAAGCTGTACGTGCTTTGTTAGGGATGGGAAAACCTACTGTAAAAGAGAT
TATATCAGGTTGTACGGGATCAAATGCGCCAAGTGCAGCATAGGCTTCAGCAAGAACGACTTCGTGATGC
GCGCCCGCTCTAAGGTGTACCACATCGAGTGTTTCCGCTGTGTAGCCTGCAGCCGACAGCTCATCCCGGG
AGACGAATTCGCCCTGCGGGAGGATGGGCTTTTCTGCCGTGCAGACCACGATGTGGTGGAGAGAGCCAGC
CTGGGAGCTGGAGATCCTCTCAGTCCCTTGCATCCAGCGCGGCCTCTGCAAATGGCAGCCGAACCCATCT
CGGCTAGGCAGCCAGCTCTGCGGCCGCACGTCCACAAGCAGCCGGAGAAGACCACCCGAGTGCGGACTGT
GCTCAACGAGAAGCAGCTGCACACCTTGCGGACCTGCTATGCCGCCAACCCTCGGCCAGATGCGCTCATG
AAGGAGCAACTAGTGGAGATGACGGGCCTCAGTCCCAGAGTCATCCGAGTGTGGTTTCAAAACAAGCGGT
GCAAGGACAAGAAACGCAGCATCATGATGAAGCAGCTCCAGCAGCAGCAACCCAACGACAAAACTAATAT
CCAGGGGATGACAGGAACTCCCATGGTGGCTGCTAGTCCGGAGAGACATGATGGTGGTTTACAGGCTAAC
CCAGTAGAGGTGCAAAGTTACCAGCCGCCCTGGAAAGTACTGAGTGACTTCGCCTTGCAAAGCGACATAG
ATCAGCCTGCTTTTCAGCAACTGGTCAATTTTTCAGAAGGAGGACCAGGCTCTAATTCTACTGGCAGTGA
AGTAGCATCGATGTCCTCGCAGCTCCCAGATACACCCAACAGCATGGTAGCCAGTCCTATTGAGGCA
