>Addgene plasmid #233170 | pMXs-uORFwx1-Isl1-P2A-mRuby2 | depositor partial sequence | sequence record 458709 | mRuby2
ATGGTGTCTAAGGGCGAAGAGCTGATCAAGGAAAATATGCGTATGAAGGTGGTCATGGAAGGTTCGGTCA
ACGGCCACCAATTCAAATGCACAGGTGAAGGAGAAGGCAATCCGTACATGGGAACTCAAACCATGAGGAT
CAAAGTCATCGAGGGAGGACCCCTGCCATTTGCCTTTGACATTCTTGCCACGTCGTTCATGTATGGCAGC
CGTACTTTTATCAAGTACCCGAAAGGCATTCCTGATTTCTTTAAACAGTCCTTTCCTGAGGGTTTTACTT
GGGAAAGAGTTACGAGATACGAAGATGGTGGAGTCGTCACCGTCATGCAGGACACCAGCCTTGAGGATGG
CTGTCTCGTTTACCACGTCCAAGTCAGAGGGGTAAACTTTCCCTCCAATGGTCCCGTGATGCAGAAGAAG
ACCAAGGGTTGGGAGCCTAATACAGAGATGATGTATCCAGCAGATGGTGGTCTGAGGGGATACACTCATA
TGGCACTGAAAGTTGATGGTGGTGGCCATCTGTCTTGCTCTTTCGTAACAACTTACAGGTCAAAAAAGAC
CGTCGGGAACATCAAGATGCCCGGTATCCATGCCGTTGATCACCGCCTGGAAAGGTTAGAGGAAAGTGAC
AATGAAATGTTCGTAGTACAACGCGAACACGCAGTTGCCAAGTTCGCCGGGCTTGGTGGTGGGATGGACG
AGCTGTACAAG
